>Addgene plasmid #196500 | Cox1-FusXTBE-Left TALE | addgene full sequence | sequence record 385989 | Addgene NGS Result
CACGATGCAGCTGGCTCCCAGAGGTGTAAAGTACTTGAGTAATTTTACTTGATTACTGTACTTAAGTATT
ATTTTTGGGGATTTTTACTTTACTTGAGTACAATTAAAAATCAATACTTTTACTTTTACTTAATTACATT
TTTTTAGAAAAAAAAGTACTTTTTACTCCTTACAATTTTATTTACAGTCAAAAAGTACTTATTTTTTGGA
GATCACTTCATTCTATTTTCCCTTGGTCTCCCTATAGTGAGTCGTATTAGATCCCGGGATTACTAGTTTA
AACCTAGTTATTAATAGTAATCAATTACGGGGTCATTAGTTCATAGCCCATATATGGAGTTCCGCGTTAC
ATAACTTACGGTAAATGGCCCGCCTGGCTGACCGCCCAACGACCCCCGCCCATTGACGTCAATAATGACG
TATGTTCCCATAGTAACGCCAATAGGGACTTTCCATTGACGTCAATGGGTGGAGTATTTACGGTAAACTG
CCCACTTGGCAGTACATCAAGTGTATCATATGCCAAGTACGCCCCCTATTGACGTCAATGACGGTAAATG
GCCCGCCTGGCATTATGCCCAGTACATGACCTTATGGGACTTTCCTACTTGGCAGTACATCTACGTATTA
GTCATCGCTATTACCATGGTCGAGGTGAGCCCCACGTTCTGCTTCACTCTCCCCATCTCCCCCCCCTCCC
CACCCCCAATTTTGTATTTATTTATTTTTTAATTATTTTGTGCAGCGATGGGGGCGGGGGGGGGGGGGGC
GCGCGCCAGGCGGGGCGGGGCGGGGCGAGGGGCGGGGCGGGGCGAGGCGGAGAGGTGCGGCGGCAGCCAA
TCAGAGCGGCGCGCTCCGAAAGTTTCCTTTTATGGCGAGGCGGCGGCGGCGGCGGCCCTATAAAAAGCGA
AGCGCGCGGCGGGCGGGAGTCGCTGCGCGCTGCCTTCGCCCCGTGCCCCGCTCCGCCGCCGCCTCGCGCC
GCCCGCCCCGGCTCTGACTGACCGCGTTACTCCCACAGGTGAGCGGGCGGGACGGCCCTTCTCCTCCGGG
CTGTAATTAGCGCTTGGTTTAATGACGGCTTGTTTCTTTTCTGTGGCTGCGTGAAAGCCTTGAGGGGCTC
CGGGAGCTAGAGCCTCTGCTAACCATGTTCATGCCTTCTTCTTTTTCCTACAGCTCCTGGGCAACGTGCT
GGTTATTGTGCTGTCTCATCATTTTGGCAAAGAATTTTAAGCTAGGATCTAACTCGAGAGATCTAGCACC
ATGGCCTCCGTTCTGACCCCGCTGCTGCTGCGTGGCCTGACCGGCTCCGCTCGTCGTCTGCCAGTTCCGC
GTGCGAAAATCCATTCCCTGGTGGATCTACGCACGCTCGGCTACAGTCAGCAGCAGCAAGAGAAGATCAA
ACCGAAGGTGCGTTCGACAGTGGCGCAGCACCACGAGGCACTGGTGGGCCATGGGTTTACACACGCGCAC
ATCGTTGCGCTCAGCCAACACCCGGCAGCGTTAGGGACCGTCGCTGTCACGTATCAGCACATAATCACGG
CGTTGCCAGAGGCGACACACGAAGACATCGTTGGCGTCGGCAAACAGTGGTCCGGCGCACGCGCCCTGGA
GGCCTTGCTCACGGATGCGGGGGAGTTGAGAGGTCCGCCGTTACAGTTGGACACAGGCCAACTTGTGAAG
ATTGCAAAACGTGGCGGCGTGACCGCAATGGAGGCAGTGCATGCATCGCGCAATGCACTGACGGGTGCCC
CCCTGAACCTGACCCCGGACCAAGTGGTGGCTATCGCCAGCAACGGTGGCGGCAAGCAAGCGCTCGAAAC
GGTGCAGCGGCTGTTGCCGGTGCTGTGCCAGGACCATGGCCTGACTCCGGACCAAGTGGTGGCTATCGCC
AGCCACGATGGCGGCAAGCAAGCGCTCGAAACGGTGCAGCGGCTGTTGCCGGTGCTGTGCCAGGACCATG
GCCTGACCCCGGACCAAGTGGTGGCTATCGCCAGCAACGGTGGCGGCAAGCAAGCGCTCGAAACGGTGCA
GCGGCTGTTGCCGGTGCTGTGCCAGGACCATGGCCTGACCCCGGACCAAGTGGTGGCTATCGCCAGCAAC
GGTGGCGGCAAGCAAGCGCTCGAAACGGTGCAGCGGCTGTTGCCGGTGCTGTGCCAGGACCATGGCCTGA
CTCCGGACCAAGTGGTGGCTATCGCCAGCCACGATGGCGGCAAGCAAGCGCTCGAAACGGTGCAGCGGCT
GTTGCCGGTGCTGTGCCAGGACCATGGCCTGACCCCGGACCAAGTGGTGGCTATCGCCAGCAACAATGGC
GGCAAGCAAGCGCTCGAAACGGTGCAGCGGCTGTTGCCGGTGCTGTGCCAGGACCATGGCCTGACCCCGG
ACCAAGTGGTGGCTATCGCCAGCAACATTGGCGGCAAGCAAGCGCTCGAAACGGTGCAGCGGCTGTTGCC
GGTGCTGTGCCAGGACCATGGCCTCACACCCGATCAGGTCGTGGCTATCGCCAGCCACGATGGCGGCAAG
CAAGCGCTCGAAACGGTGCAGCGGCTGTTGCCGGTGCTGTGCCAGGACCATGGCCTGACTCCGGACCAAG
TGGTGGCTATCGCCAGCCACGATGGCGGCAAGCAAGCGCTCGAAACGGTGCAGCGGCTGTTGCCGGTGCT
GTGCCAGGACCATGGCCTGACCCCGGACCAAGTGGTGGCTATCGCCAGCCACGATGGCGGCAAGCAAGCG
CTCGAAACGGTGCAGCGGCTGTTGCCGGTGCTGTGCCAGGACCATGGCCTGACTCCGGACCAAGTGGTGG
CTATCGCCAGCCACGATGGCGGCAAGCAAGCGCTCGAAACGGTGCAGCGGCTGTTGCCGGTGCTGTGCCA
GGACCATGGCCTGACCCCGGACCAAGTGGTGGCTATCGCCAGCAACAATGGCGGCAAGCAAGCGCTCGAA
ACGGTGCAGCGGCTGTTGCCGGTGCTGTGCCAGGACCATGGCCTGACCCCGGACCAAGTGGTGGCTATCG
CCAGCCACGATGGCGGCAAGCAAGCGCTCGAAACGGTGCAGCGGCTGTTGCCGGTGCTGTGCCAGGACCA
TGGCCTGACTCCGGACCAAGTGGTGGCTATCGCCAGCCACGATGGCGGCAAGCAAGCGCTCGAAACGGTG
CAGCGGCTGTTGCCGGTGCTGTGCCAGGACCATGGCCTGACCCCGGACCAAGTGGTGGCTATCGCCAGCA
ACAATGGCGGCAAGCAAGCGCTCGAAAGCATTGTGGCCCAGCTGAGCCGGCCTGATCCGGCGTTGGCCGC
GTTGACCAACGACCACCTCGTCGCCTTGGCCTGCCTCGGCGGACGTCCTGCCATGGATGCAGTGAAAAAG
GGATTGCCGCACGCGCCGGAATTGATCAGAAGAGTCAATCGCCGTATTGGCGAACGCACGTCCCATCGCG
TTGCCTCTAGAGCCATTCCAGTGAAGCGCGGCGCTACCGGTGAAACCAAAGTGTTTACCGGTAACAGCAA
CAGCCCGAAGAGCCCGACCAAAGGCGGTTGCTCTGGCGGATCCACTAATCTGAGCGACATCATTGAGAAG
GAGACTGGGAAACAGCTGGTCATTCAGGAGTCCATCCTGATGCTGCCTGAGGAGGTGGAGGAAGTGATCG
GCAACAAGCCAGAGTCTGACATCCTGGTGCACACCGCCTACGACGAGTCCACAGATGAGAATGTGATGCT
GCTGACCTCTGACGCCCCCGAGTATAAGCCTTGGGCCCTGGTCATCCAGGATTCTAACGGCGAGAATAAG
ATCAAGATGCTGTGATAAGGGGTCTTTGTCCTCTGTACTGTCTCTCTCCTTGCCCCTAACCCAAAAAGCT
TCATTTTTCTGTGTAGGCTGCACAAGAGCCTTGATTGAAGATATATTCTTTCTGAACAGTATTTAAGGTT
TCCAATAAAATGTACACCCCTCAGAAGAATTCATTGATGAGTTTGGACAAACCACAACTAGAATGCAGTG
AAAAAAATGCTTTATTTGTGAAATTTGTGATGCTATTGCTTTATTTGTAACCATTATAAGCTGCAATAAA
CAAGTTAACAACAACAATTGCATTCATTTTATGTTTCAGGTTCAGGGGGAGGTGTGGGAGGTTTTTTAAA
GCAAGTAAAACCTCTACAAATGTGGTCATTGATGAGTTTGGACAAACCACAACTAGAATGCAGTGAAAAA
AATGCTTTATTTGTGAAATTTGTGATGCTATTGCTTTATTTGTAACCATTATAAGCTGCAATAAACAAGT
TAACAACAACAATTGCATTCATTTTATGTTTCAGGTTCAGGGGGAGGTGTGGGAGGTTTTTTAAAGCAAG
TAAAACCTCTACAAATGTGGTCATTCAGCTGGCGTAATAGCGAAGAGGCCCGCACCGATCGCCCTTCCCA
ACAGTTGCGCAGCCTGAATGGCGAATGGAAATTGTAAGCGTTGATATCAATTAACCCTCACTAAAGGGAG
ACCACTCTAGTTTTCTTTCTTGCTTTTACTTTTACTTCCTTAATACTCAAGTACAATTTTAATGGAGTAC
TTTTTTACTTTTACTCAAGTAAGATTCTAGCCAGATACTTTTACTTTTAATTGAGTAAAATTTTCCCTAA
GTACTTGTACTTTCACTTGAGTAAAATTTTTGAGTACTTTTTACACCTCTGCTCGGTACCATTTAAATCT
GTTCCGCTTCCTCGCTCACTGACTCGCTGCGCTCGGTCGTTCGGCTGCGGCGAGCGGTATCAGCTCACTC
AAAGGCGGTAATACGGTTATCCACAGAATCAGGGGATAACGCAGGAAAGAACATGTGAGCAAAAGGCCAG
CAAAAGGCCAGGAACCGTAAAAAGGCCGCGTTGCTGGCGTTTTTCCATAGGCTCCGCCCCCCTGACGAGC
ATCACAAAAATCGACGCTCAAGTCAGAGGTGGCGAAACCCGACAGGACTATAAAGATACCAGGCGTTTCC
CCCTGGAAGCTCCCTCGTGCGCTCTCCTGTTCCGACCCTGCCGCTTACCGGATACCTGTCCGCCTTTCTC
CCTTCGGGAACCGTGGCGCTTTCTCATAGCTCACGCTGTAGGTATCTCAGTTCGGTGTAGGTCGTTCGCT
CCAAGCTGGGCTGTGTGCACGAACCCCCCGTTCAGCCCGACCGCTGCGCCTTATCCGGTAACTATCGTCT
TGAGTCCAACCCGGTAAGACACGACTTATCGCCACTGGCAGCAGCCACTGGTAACAGGATTAGCAGAGCG
AGGTATGTAGGCGGTGCTACAGAGTTCTTGAAGTGGTGGCCTAACTACGGCTACACTAGAAGAACAGTAT
TTGGTATCTGCGCTCTGCTGAAGCCAGTTACCTTCGGAAAAAGAGTTGGTAGCTCTTGATCCGGCAAACA
AACCACCGCTGGTAGCGGTGGTTTTTTTGTTTGCAAGCAGCAGATTACGCGCAGAAAAAAAGGATCTCAA
GAAGATCCTTTGATCTTTTCTACGGGGTCTGACGCTCAGTGGAACGAAAACTCACGTTAAGGGATTTTGG
TCATGAGATTATCAAAAAGGATCTTCACCTAGATCCTTTTTGCCAGTGTTACAACCAATTAACCAATTCT
GATTAGAAAAACTCATCGAGCATCAAATGAAACTGCAATTTATTCATATCAGGATTATCAATACCATATT
TTTGAAAAAGCCGTTTCTGTAATGAAGGAGAAAACTCACCGAGGCAGTTCCATAGGATGGCAAGATCCTG
GTATCGGTCTGCGATTCCGACTCGTCCAACATCAATACAACCTATTAATTTCCCCTCGTCAAAAATAAGG
TTATCAAGTGAGAAATCACCATGAGTGACGACTGAATCCGGTGAGAATGGCAAAAGTTTATGCATTTCTT
TCCAGACTTGTTCAACAGGCCAGCCATTACGCTCGTCATCAAAATCACTCGCATCAACCAAACCGTTATT
CATTCGTGATTGCGCCTGAGCAAGACGAAATACGCGATCGCTGTTAAAAGGACAATTACAAACAGGAATC
GAATGCAACCGGCGCAGGAACACTGCCAGCGCATCAACAATATTTTCACCTGAATCAGGATATTCTTCTA
ATACCTGGAATGCTGTTTTTCCGGGGATCGCAGTGGTGAGTAACCATGCATCATCAGGAGTACGGATAAA
ATGCTTGATGGTCGGAAGAGGCATAAATTCCGTCAGCCAGTTTAGTCTGACCATCTCATCTGTAACATCA
TTGGCAACGCTACCTTTGCCATGTTTCAGAAACAACTCTGGCGCATCGGGCTTCCCATACAAGCGATAGA
TTGTCGCACCTGATTGCCCGACATTATCGCGAGCCCATTTATACCCATATAAATCAGCATCCATGTTGGA
ATTTAATCGCGGCCTCGACGTTTCCCGTTGAATATGGCTCATAACACCCCTTGTATTACTGTTTATGTAA
GCAGACAGTTTTATTGTT
Features (pLannotate 1.2.2; 18 found; start..end, strand, type, name):
    241..259     -  promoter       T7 promoter: promoter for bacteriophage T7 RNA polymerase
    345..648     +  enhancer       CMV enhancer: human cytomegalovirus immediate early enhancer
    650..925     +  promoter       chicken β-actin promoter: No description available
    926..1061    +  intron         hybrid intron (fragment): hybrid between chicken β-actin (CBA) and minute virus of mice (MMV) introns (Gray et al., 2011)
   1133..1173    +  intron         β-globin intron (fragment): intron from rabbit β-globin gene
   1171..1227    +  CDS            HBB (fragment): HBB_LEPEU - Experimental evidence at protein level: Swiss-Prot protein existence level 1. Involved in oxygen transport from the lung to the various peripheral tissues. From Lepus europaeus (European hare).
   1267..1350    +  CDS            COX8A (fragment): COX8A_HUMAN - Also known as COX8, COX8L. Experimental evidence at protein level: Swiss-Prot protein existence level 1. Component of the cytochrome c oxidase, the last enzyme in the mitochondrial electron transport chain which drives oxidative phosphorylation. The respiratory chain contains 3 multisubunit complexes succinate dehydrogenase (complex II, CII), ubiquinol- cytochrome c oxidoreductase (cytochrome b-c1 complex, complex III, CIII) and cytochrome c oxidase (complex IV, CIV), that cooperate to transfer electrons derived from NADH and succinate to molecular oxygen, creating an electrochem
   1351..1860    +  CDS            avrXa10 (fragment): AVX10_XANOO - Experimental evidence at protein level: Swiss-Prot protein existence level 1. Avirulence protein. Induces the hypersensitive response (HR)in rice plants carrying the resistance gene Xa10. Activity depends on the presence of the core repeat domains; replacement with repeat domains from other proteins (AvrBs3 of X.euvesicatoria (AC P14727) or AvrXa7 of this organism) does not elicit the HR. Probably acts as a transcription factor in its host plant (rice) to induce plant resistance or disease. From Xanthomonas oryzae pv. oryzae.
   3247..3444    +  CDS            avrBs3 (fragment): AVRB3_XANEU - Experimental evidence at protein level: Swiss-Prot protein existence level 1. Avirulence protein. Acts as a transcription factor in C.annuum plants. In susceptible plants lacking the Bs3 resistance gene induces expression of a number of genes, including genes homologous to a family of auxin-induced genes, alpha-expansin genes, pectate lyase, anthocyanidin glucoside rhamnosyl transferase and at least one transcription factor, UPA20. Their expression leads to plant hypertrophy in mesophyll cells, probably mainly mediated by UPA20 (PubMed:17962565). In resistant plants induces the h
   3544..3792    +  CDS            UGI: UNGI_BPPB2 - Experimental evidence at protein level: Swiss-Prot protein existence level 1. This protein binds specifically and reversibly to the host uracil-DNA glycosylase, preventing removal of uracil residues from PBS2 DNA by the host uracil-excision repair system. From Bacillus phage PBS2 (Bacteriophage PBS2).
   3985..4066    -  polyA_signal   SV40 poly(A) signal: SV40 polyadenylation signal
   4089..4156    -  CDS            large T antigen (fragment): large T antigen from SV40 (simian virus 40)
   4190..4271    -  polyA_signal   SV40 poly(A) signal: SV40 polyadenylation signal
   4294..4361    -  CDS            large T antigen (fragment): large T antigen from SV40 (simian virus 40)
   4366..4435    +  CDS            lacZα (fragment): LacZα fragment of β-galactosidase; lacZ fragment
   4459..4477    +  promoter       T3 promoter: promoter for bacteriophage T3 RNA polymerase
   4872..5460    -  rep_origin     ori: high-copy-number ColE1/pMB1/pBR322/pUC origin of replication
   5603..6412    -  CDS            KanR: aminoglycoside phosphotransferase; aph(3')-Ia; confers resistance to kanamycin in bacteria or G418 (Geneticin®) in eukaryotes
