[The description below was written by a language model from this plasmid's Addgene catalogue record and pLannotate feature annotations shown in this document.]
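Description:
Cox1-FusXTBE-Left TALE is a mammalian expression plasmid built on the pKmCAGS backbone. It encodes the left-hand half of a split, TALE-guided mitochondrial base editor (FusXTBE) directed at the Cox1 gene in mitochondrial DNA. It is maintained in E. coli as a high-copy plasmid through a ColE1/pUC-type origin and selected with kanamycin via an aph(3')-Ia KanR gene. T7 and T3 phage promoters and a lacZα remnant flank the expression cassette as leftovers of the cloning backbone.

Expression is driven by a CAG-type promoter, consisting of the CMV immediate-early enhancer, the chicken β-actin promoter, and chimeric β-actin/rabbit β-globin intron sequence. The open reading frame begins with the COX8A mitochondrial targeting sequence, which directs import of the protein into the mitochondrial matrix. This is followed by a TALE DNA-binding domain; the annotation picks up its Xanthomonas-derived N- and C-terminal regions (hits to avrXa10 and avrBs3), and the unannotated stretch between them presumably holds the repeat array that specifies the left Cox1 target site. According to the insert name, the TALE is fused to the C-terminal half of the Burkholderia cenocepacia DddA toxin deaminase split at G1397. This short segment is not annotated in the feature table. Next comes a uracil glycosylase inhibitor (UGI), which blocks excision of the uracil produced by cytosine deamination. The insert name also lists an ATP5B 3'UTR, likewise unannotated, and SV40 polyadenylation sequences lie downstream of the cassette.

The DddA half is inactive by itself, so this plasmid is meant to be co-expressed with a matching right-side TALE construct carrying the complementary half. Deaminase activity is then reconstituted at the target site to make C-to-T edits in mitochondrial DNA.
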