Addgene plasmid #196500: Cox1-FusXTBE-Left TALE
Purpose: Expresses left-side TALE-DddAtox Cterm half Cox1-FusXTBE in mammalian cells
Depositing lab: Stephen Ekker. Depositing organization: Mayo Foundation for Medical Education and Research. Publication: The FusX TALE Base Editor (FusXTBE) for Rapid Mitochondrial DNA Programming of Human Cells In Vitro and Zebrafish Disease Models In Vivo. Sabharwal A, Kar B, Restrepo-Castillo S, Holmberg SR, Mathew ND, Kendall BL, Cotter RP, WareJoncas Z, Seiler C, Nakamaru-Ogiso E, Clark KJ, Ekker SC. CRISPR J. 2021 Dec;4(6):799-821. doi: 10.1089/crispr.2021.0061. Epub 2021 Nov 30. PubMed 34847747.
Backbone
  Vector backbone: pKmCAGS
  Vector type: Mammalian Expression
Growth in bacteria
  Bacterial resistance: Kanamycin, 50 μg/mL
  Growth temperature: 37°C
  Growth strain: DH5alpha
  Copy number: High Copy
Gene/Insert
  Gene/Insert name: COX8A MTS-Cox1 left TALE-G1397 DddA-C-UGI-ATP5B 3'UTR
  Species: Burkholderia cenocepacia
  Cloning method: Restriction Enzyme; 5′ cloning site Unknown (unknown if destroyed)
Terms and licenses: Academic/Nonprofit Terms; Industry Terms: Not Available to Industry
How to cite: Cox1-FusXTBE-Left TALE was a gift from Stephen Ekker (Addgene plasmid # 196500 ; http://n2t.net/addgene:196500 ; RRID:Addgene_196500)
